>Addgene plasmid #232152 | MPS1 Rhizoclosmatium globosum | addgene full sequence | sequence record 462821 | Addgene NGS Result
GGAGACGGTCACAGCTTGTCTGTAAGCGGATGCCGGGAGCAGACAAGCCCGTCAGGGCGCGTCAGCGGGT
GTTGGCGGGTGTCGGGGCTGGCTTAACTATGCGGCATCAGAGCAGATTGTACTGAGAGTGCACCAAATGC
GGTGTGAAATACCGCACAGATGCGTAAGGAGAAAATACCGCATCAGGCGCCATTCGCCATTCAGGCTGCG
CAACTGTTGGGAAGGGCGATCGGTGCGGGCCTCATCGCTATTACGCCAGCTGGCGAAAGGGGGATGTGCT
GCAAGGCGATTAAGTTGGGTAACGCCAGGGTTTTCCCAGTCACGACGTTGTAAAACGACGGCCAGTGCAA
CGCGATGACGATGGATAGCGATTCATCGATGAGCTGACCCGATCGCCGCCGCCGGAGGGTTGCGTTTGAG
ACGGGCGACAGATCTCGAGATGGACCAAGCGAAGTCCATATTGATGAGTGGAATCGATGTTAGCGCGCAA
CCTCTTGATGCTTTAAAAGACGAGTTAAACGTTCTTGATTCCCCCAAGAACGATATCGCCCCTCCCCAAG
CACCACTGAGCGAACCCGCGAAATCAACAGTAGAACCACCACCTACACCACAGGCAGCACTTTCCACATC
CGTTGTACCAACCCCACAATCAGCGAGTGCAACCAGCGCCGCATCTTTGGCATCCAAGGAAAAGATGAAG
AGGCTACTTGCCTCTTTGAATAGGAGCATGAATAACCGTGAAAGACCGGCTTGTGTAAGTGTACCCGAAA
GCCCCGTCCCAATCCCAAGCGACAGCGTCAGCCAGTCAACACCTATGCACGGAGCGACCTCTACTCACAT
AGAGGTTCCCGTCCAAAAGGAAAGAGCGCATAACACGAGCAAGGTCGAAAGCCCGACAGTCCCCCTTGTT
GTAGAGAAAAGCTCACCCAAGTTGACCGAGCCGGATAGTGCCTCCAAATCTGAACAGCCCAGACAAGCAG
CTCCCAAAGCCGAGCCAAGTAATGACAGCCATCCGAGGCCTATCCCGACACATCAACCATTTGAGCACCC
CCCGCTACCCAGGACACTGCCAACGTCAGCAGCGGAATTACCACCAGTGCCAGCCTCTCAAAGTAAGATC
CAATCTATTTCCAGTAAGTTTAGGAATACTGGCCAGCCTGCCCCTTTGGACATCCCAAAGTCAGTAGAGG
AGGAATCTACTCCACTAGCGCCTGAGGGTAAGCAACCTAAGCAACCTGGTTCTTTCGAATATCTTACACC
CATTAAGTCCGAAGATGAGGAGGCAGATTCCCCCGTTCCCCAGCGTGCTGGACGTGCCTCCGACGCTATC
CCATCCAAACCACCCGCCTTAGAAAGCAACCATAAAGGACTGTACATCACAGTCAATAGAGTGCCATATA
AGAGAATTGAGCTGATAGGTCGTGGGGCGAGTTCCAAGGTGTATAAAGTGATTAGCGAGTCTGGTAAGAT
ATTGGCGCTGAAAAAAGTGAAATTGGACAGACAGGACCCCCTTGCAATTGAGGGTTACTTGAACGAAATT
CAGCTGTTGAAAAAACTGGTCAATAGCGACGCAATCATTACCCTTGTCGATAGCGAGATCTGTGCAGACA
GGAAAAGCCTGCTGCTGTTACTAGAGTACGGCGAGATTGATCTTGCTCATTTATTGCTTAAAGATAAGTC
TCTAATTGGCAACTTAAATTTCATAAGGCTACAGTGGACTCAGATGTTACAGGCGGTACAGCAAATACAT
AATGAAAAGATTGTCCATAGCGATTTAAAACCCGCAAACTTTCTTATTGTGGAAGGTAAGCTGAAGCTGA
TCGATTTCGGGATTGCAAAGTCAATACCGAGTGATACAACAAACATTCAAAGGGATTATCAAACAGGCAC
CTTGAACTACATGGCACCTGAAGCCATCATGTTCACGGAATCCAACAGCAAGGGTCAACATTTGAAGCTA
GGGAGAGCAAGTGACATCTGGTCCTTAGGGTGTATCTTATACCAGCTGGTCTACGGTCAGCCCCCTTTCG
CCGCGCTGCCAATAGTCCAAAAACTAAATGCAATCGTAGATAGTAATTTCCACATTGCCTTTGGTGAGGT
CTCAGACTCAAGTCTTCTGCAAGTAATGAAAAGTTGCTTGAACAGGGATCCGAAGGCCAGGATGACGATT
CCGGAGCTTTTAGCGCACCCGTTCCTACATCCCCAGACCGCTGGCGAAGGCACGGTATTAGTCTCCAAGA
TGGATCTGCTGAAGGTCCTAAAAGCAGGCATAGAATTGGGGAGGAGGACTGGCGATAGAGGGGACGTGGG
GAAAGATACATTGGACGCCTATGTGGAATCTATCTATGCGGAGTTAGTAAGACGTAAATCTAGAATCAGT
TCTGGACCAGCGAGCTGTGCTGCGACTCGTGGCGTAATCATGGTCATAGCTGTTTCCTGTGTGAAATTGT
TATCCGCTCACAATTCCACACAACATACGAGCCGGAAGCATAAAGTGTAAAGCCTGGGGTGCCTAATGAG
TGAGCTAACTCACATTAATTGCGTTGCGCTCACTGCCCGCTTTCCAGTCGGGAAACCTGTCGTGCCAGCT
GCATTAATGAATCGGCCAACGCGCGGGGAGAGGCGGTTTGCGTATTGGGCGCTCTTCCGCTTCCTCGCTC
ACTGACTCGCTGCGCTCGGTCGTTCGGCTGCGGCGAGCGGTATCAGCTCACTCAAAGGCGGTAATACGGT
TATCCACAGAATCAGGGGATAACGCAGGAAAGAACATGTGAGCAAAAGGCCAGCAAAAGGCCAGGAACCG
TAAAAAGGCCGCGTTGCTGGCGTTTTTCCATAGGCTCCGCCCCCCTGACGAGCATCACAAAAATCGACGC
TCAAGTCAGAGGTGGCGAAACCCGACAGGACTATAAAGATACCAGGCGTTTCCCCCTGGAAGCTCCCTCG
TGCGCTCTCCTGTTCCGACCCTGTCGCTTACCGGATACCTGTCCGCCTTTCTCCCTTCGGGAAGCGTGGC
GCTTTCTCATAGCTCACGCTGTAGGTATCTCAGTTCGGTGTAGGTCGTTCGCTCCAAGCTGGGCTGTGTG
CACGAACCCCCCGTTCAGCCCGACCGCTGCGCCTTATCCGGTAACTATCGTCTTGAGTCCAACCCGGTAA
GACACGACTTATCGCCACTGGCAGCAGCCACTGGTAACAGGATTAGCAGAGCGAGGTATGTAGGCGGTGC
TACAGAGTTCTTGAAGTGGTGGCCTAACTACGGCTACACTAGAAGAACAGTATTTGGTATCTGCGCTCTG
CTGAAGCCAGTTACCTTCGGAAAAAGAGTTGGTAGCTCTTGATCCGGCAAACAAACCACCGCTGGTAGCG
GTGGTTTTTTTGTTTGCAAGCAGCAGATTACGCGCAGAAAAAAAGGATCTCAAGAAGATCCTTTGATCTT
TTCTACGGGGTCTGACGCTCAGTGGAACGAAAACTCACGTTAAGGGATTTTGGTCATGAGATTATCAAAA
AGGATCTTCACCTAGATCCTTTTAAATTAAAAATGAAGTTTTAAATCAATCTAAAGTATATATGAGTAAA
CTTGGTCTGACAGTTACCAATGCTTAATCAGTGAGGCACCTATCTCAGCGATCTGTCTATTTCGTTCATC
CATAGTTGCCTGACTCCCCGTCGTGTAGATAACTACGATACGGGAGGGCTTACCATCTGGCCCCAGTGCT
GCAATGATACCGCGAGACCCACGCTCACCGGCTCCAGATTTATCAGCAATAAACCAGCCAGCCGGAAGGG
CCGAGCGCAGAAGTGGTCCTGCAACTTTATCCGCCTCCATCCAGTCTATTAATTGTTGCCGGGAAGCTAG
AGTAAGTAGTTCGCCAGTTAATAGTTTGCGCAACGTTGTTGCCATTGCTACAGGCATCGTGGTGTCACGC
TCGTCGTTTGGTATGGCTTCATTCAGCTCCGGTTCCCAACGATCAAGGCGAGTTACATGATCCCCCATGT
TGTGCAAAAAAGCGGTTAGCTCCTTCGGTCCTCCGATCGTTGTCAGAAGTAAGTTGGCCGCAGTGTTATC
ACTCATGGTTATGGCAGCACTGCATAATTCTCTTACTGTCATGCCATCCGTAAGATGCTTTTCTGTGACT
GGTGAGTACTCAACCAAGTCATTCTGAGAATAGTGTATGCGGCGACCGAGTTGCTCTTGCCCGGCGTCAA
TACGGGATAATACCGCGCCACATAGCAGAACTTTAAAAGTGCTCATCATTGGAAAACGTTCTTCGGGGCG
AAAACTCTCAAGGATCTTACCGCTGTTGAGATCCAGTTCGATGTAACCCACTCGTGCACCCAACTGATCT
TCAGCATCTTTTACTTTCACCAGCGTTTCTGGGTGAGCAAAAACAGGAAGGCAAAATGCCGCAAAAAAGG
GAATAAGGGCGACACGGAAATGTTGAATACTCATACTCTACCTTTTTCAATATTATTGAAGCATTTATCA
GGGTTATTGTCTCATGAGCGGATACATATTTGAATGTATTTAGAAAAATAAACAAATAGGGGTTCCGCGC
ACATTTCCCCGAAAAGTGCCACCTGACGTCTAAGAAACCATTATTATCATGACATTAACCTATAAAAATA
GGCGTATCACGAGGCCCTTTCGTCTCGCGCGTTTCGGTGATGACGGTGAAAACCTCTGACACATGCAGCT
CCC
Features (pLannotate 1.2.2; 11 found; start..end, strand, type, name):
     88..187     +  misc_feature   bom (fragment): basis of mobility region from pBR322
    193..347     -  CDS            lacZα (fragment): LacZα fragment of β-galactosidase; lacZ fragment
   1382..2197    +  CDS            mps1 (fragment): MPS1_DICDI - Also known as ttkA. Protein inferred from homology: Swiss-Prot protein existence level 3. From Dictyostelium discoideum (Slime mold).
   2447..2463    -  protein_bind   lac operator: The lac repressor binds to the lac operator to inhibit transcription in E. coli. This inhibition can be relieved by adding lactose or isopropyl-β-D-thiogalactopyranoside (IPTG). lac repressor encoded by lacI
   2471..2501    -  promoter       lac promoter: promoter for the E. coli lac operon
   2516..2537    -  protein_bind   CAP binding site: CAP binding activates transcription in the presence of cAMP. E. coli catabolite activator protein
   2550..2642    -  CDS            lacI (fragment): lac repressor; lacI; The lac repressor binds to the lac operator to inhibit transcription in E. coli. This inhibition can be relieved by adding lactose or isopropyl-β-D-thiogalactopyranoside (IPTG).
   2825..3413    -  rep_origin     ori: high-copy-number ColE1/pMB1/pBR322/pUC origin of replication
   3584..4444    -  CDS            AmpR: β-lactamase; bla; confers resistance to ampicillin, carbenicillin, and related antibiotics
   4445..4549    -  promoter       AmpR promoter: bla
   4644..4679    +  CDS            rop (fragment): Rop protein, which maintains plasmids at low copy number; rop
