[The description below was written by a language model from this plasmid's Addgene catalogue record and pLannotate feature annotations shown in this document.]
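Description:
MPS1 Rhizoclosmatium globosum is a 4,693 bp gene-synthesis plasmid carrying the MPS1 kinase gene of the chytrid fungus Rhizoclosmatium globosum, recoded with Saccharomyces cerevisiae codon usage and held in the pUCIDT(AMP) backbone. The backbone is a standard pUC-type E. coli cloning vector. It replicates from a high-copy ColE1/pMB1-family origin and is selected through the β-lactamase gene (AmpR) driven by its own bla promoter, conferring ampicillin resistance. The remaining annotations are remnants typical of this vector family: a lac promoter with its operator and CAP binding site, a split lacZα fragment flanking the insertion site, and short fragments of lacI, rop and the pBR322 bom region.

The insert is recorded as 1,941 bp. The automated annotation marks only about 800 bp of it, on the forward strand, by homology to the Dictyostelium Mps1/TtkA protein. This probably reflects the conserved kinase domain rather than the extent of the full coding sequence. The lac promoter is annotated on the opposite strand, reading toward lacZα.

Although the catalogue lists the vector type as yeast expression, the feature table shows no yeast promoter, terminator, replication origin, centromere or auxotrophic marker. As annotated, the plasmid therefore looks like a storage and source clone for the synthetic open reading frame rather than a construct that would express or persist in yeast by itself. The associated work examines whether fungal orthologs of S. cerevisiae Mps1 can activate the spindle checkpoint. This suggests the codon-optimized gene is meant to be transferred into a suitable yeast vector for such functional tests, though the record does not describe that step.
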