Addgene plasmid #232152: MPS1 Rhizoclosmatium globosum
Purpose: MPS1 from Rhizoclosmatium globosum codon optimized for S. cerevisiae in pUCIDT
Depositing lab: Mark Winey. Depositing organization: University of California, Davis. Publication: Spindle checkpoint activation by fungal orthologs of the S. cerevisiae Mps1 kinase. Fabritius A, Alonso A, Wood A, Sulthana S, Winey M. PLoS One. 2024 Mar 26;19(3):e0301084. doi: 10.1371/journal.pone.0301084. eCollection 2024. PubMed 38530809.
Backbone
  Vector backbone: pUCIDT(AMP)
  Total vector size (bp): 4693
  Vector type: Yeast Expression
Growth in bacteria
  Bacterial resistance: Ampicillin, 100 μg/mL
  Growth temperature: 37°C
  Growth strain: DH5alpha
  Copy number: Unknown
Gene/Insert
  Gene/Insert name: MPS1
  Species: Rhizoclosmatium globosum
  Insert size (bp): 1941
  Cloning method: Gene Synthesis
  Sequencing primers: 5′ M13F
Terms and licenses: Academic/Nonprofit Terms; Industry Terms: Not Available to Industry
How to cite: MPS1 Rhizoclosmatium globosum was a gift from Mark Winey (Addgene plasmid # 232152 ; http://n2t.net/addgene:232152 ; RRID:Addgene_232152)
